Addgene plasmid #136967: pGGC_RT_mScarlet
Purpose: Goldengate/Greengate CDS module, containing mScarlet
Depositing lab: Klaus Theres. Depositing organization: Max Planck Institute for Plant Breeding Research.
Backbone
  Vector backbone: pUC19
  Vector type: Bacterial Expression
Growth in bacteria
  Bacterial resistance: Ampicillin, 100 μg/mL
  Growth temperature: 37°C
  Growth strain: DH5alpha
  Copy number: High Copy
Gene/Insert
  Gene/Insert name: mScarlet
  Species: Synthetic
  Cloning method: Restriction Enzyme; 5′ cloning site unknown (unknown if destroyed); 3′ cloning site unknown (unknown if destroyed)
Terms and licenses: Academic/Nonprofit Terms; Industry Terms: Not Available to Industry
Depositor comments: For use in the Greengate system (DOI: 10.1371/journal.pone.0083043, Addgene: Kit # 1000000036) or similar Goldengate-based systems. This plasmid carries a Greengate CDS module, containing mScarlet, DOI: 10.1038/nmeth.4074.
How to cite: pGGC_RT_mScarlet was a gift from Klaus Theres (Addgene plasmid # 136967 ; http://n2t.net/addgene:136967 ; RRID:Addgene_136967)
