[The description below was written by a language model from this plasmid's Addgene catalogue record and pLannotate feature annotations shown in this document.]
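Description:
pGGC_RT_mScarlet is a small (about 3.4 kb) pUC19-derived entry plasmid that serves as a coding-sequence (CDS, "C" position) module for the GreenGate system and comparable Golden Gate-based modular cloning schemes. It is propagated in E. coli at high copy number from the ColE1/pUC-type origin and is selected with ampicillin through the β-lactamase gene driven by its own bla promoter. Short fragments annotated as lacI, lacZα, bom and rop are remnants of the backbone and are not expected to have a functional role.

The payload is the synthetic open reading frame for mScarlet, a bright, constitutively fluorescent monomeric red fluorescent protein. In the annotated sequence it sits downstream of the residual CAP site, lac promoter and lac operator, and is bracketed by an SP6 promoter on the upstream side and an inward-facing T7 promoter on the downstream side, elements that commonly flank the cloning site in this kind of entry vector and are convenient for sequencing. Although catalogued as a bacterial expression vector, the plasmid is intended as a parts donor rather than an expression construct. In GreenGate-style assembly, type IIS restriction digestion releases the module with defined overhangs so that it can be ligated in a fixed order with promoter, tag, terminator and resistance modules into a plant transformation destination vector. The type IIS sites and overhangs are not annotated in the feature table, and the original cloning sites are recorded as unknown. Typical use is to build red fluorescent reporters or fusion proteins for expression in plants.
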