Features (pLannotate 1.2.2; 13 found; start..end, strand, type, name):
     96..200     +  promoter       AmpR promoter: bla
    201..1061    +  CDS            AmpR: β-lactamase; bla; confers resistance to ampicillin, carbenicillin, and related antibiotics
   1232..1820    +  rep_origin     ori: high-copy-number ColE1/pMB1/pBR322/pUC origin of replication
   2003..2095    +  CDS            lacI (fragment): lac repressor; lacI; The lac repressor binds to the lac operator to inhibit transcription in E. coli. This inhibition can be relieved by adding lactose or isopropyl-β-D-thiogalactopyranoside (IPTG).
   2108..2129    +  protein_bind   CAP binding site: CAP binding activates transcription in the presence of cAMP. E. coli catabolite activator protein
   2144..2174    +  promoter       lac promoter: promoter for the E. coli lac operon
   2182..2198    +  protein_bind   lac operator: The lac repressor binds to the lac operator to inhibit transcription in E. coli. This inhibition can be relieved by adding lactose or isopropyl-β-D-thiogalactopyranoside (IPTG). lac repressor encoded by lacI
   2212..2230    +  promoter       SP6 promoter: promoter for bacteriophage SP6 RNA polymerase
   2254..2949    +  CDS            mScarlet: mScarlet is a basic (constitutively fluorescent) red fluorescent protein published in 2016, derived from synthetic construct. It has moderate acid sensitivity.
   2971..2989    -  promoter       T7 promoter: promoter for bacteriophage T7 RNA polymerase
   2991..3143    +  CDS            lacZα (fragment): LacZα fragment of β-galactosidase; lacZ fragment
   3149..3248    -  misc_feature   bom (fragment): basis of mobility region from pBR322
   3350..1       -  CDS            rop (fragment) (across the origin): Rop protein, which maintains plasmids at low copy number; rop
>Addgene plasmid #136967 | pGGC_RT_mScarlet | addgene full sequence | sequence record 269105 | Addgene NGS Result
GACGAAAGGGCCTCGTGATACGCCTATTTTTATAGGTTAATGTCATGATAATAATGGTTTCTTAGACGTC
AGGTGGCACTTTTCGGGGAAATGTGCGCGGAACCCCTATTTGTTTATTTTTCTAAATACATTCAAATATG
TATCCGCTCATGAGACAATAACCCTGATAAATGCTTCAATAATATTGAAAAAGGAAGAGTATGAGTATTC
AACATTTCCGTGTCGCCCTTATTCCCTTTTTTGCGGCATTTTGCCTTCCTGTTTTTGCTCACCCAGAAAC
GCTGGTGAAAGTAAAAGATGCTGAAGATCAGTTGGGTGCACGAGTGGGTTACATCGAACTGGATCTCAAC
AGCGGTAAGATCCTTGAGAGTTTTCGCCCCGAAGAACGTTTTCCAATGATGAGCACTTTTAAAGTTCTGC
TATGTGGCGCGGTATTATCCCGTATTGACGCCGGGCAAGAGCAACTCGGTCGCCGCATACACTATTCTCA
GAATGACTTGGTTGAGTACTCACCAGTCACAGAAAAGCATCTTACGGATGGCATGACAGTAAGAGAATTA
TGCAGTGCTGCCATAACCATGAGTGATAACACTGCGGCCAACTTACTTCTGACAACGATCGGAGGACCGA
AGGAGCTAACCGCTTTTTTGCACAACATGGGGGATCATGTAACTCGCCTTGATCGTTGGGAACCGGAGCT
GAATGAAGCCATACCAAACGACGAGCGTGACACCACGATGCCTGTAGCAATGGCAACAACGTTGCGCAAA
CTATTAACTGGCGAACTACTTACTCTAGCTTCCCGGCAACAATTAATAGACTGGATGGAGGCGGATAAAG
TTGCAGGACCACTTCTGCGCTCGGCCCTTCCGGCTGGCTGGTTTATTGCTGATAAATCTGGAGCCGGTGA
GCGTGGCTCTCGAGGTATCATTGCAGCACTGGGGCCAGATGGTAAGCCCTCCCGTATCGTAGTTATCTAC
ACGACGGGGAGTCAGGCAACTATGGATGAACGAAATAGACAGATCGCTGAGATAGGTGCCTCACTGATTA
AGCATTGGTAACTGTCAGACCAAGTTTACTCATATATACTTTAGATTGATTTAAAACTTCATTTTTAATT
TAAAAGGATCTAGGTGAAGATCCTTTTTGATAATCTCATGACCAAAATCCCTTAACGTGAGTTTTCGTTC
CACTGAGCGTCAGACCCCGTAGAAAAGATCAAAGGATCTTCTTGAGATCCTTTTTTTCTGCGCGTAATCT
GCTGCTTGCAAACAAAAAAACCACCGCTACCAGCGGTGGTTTGTTTGCCGGATCAAGAGCTACCAACTCT
TTTTCCGAAGGTAACTGGCTTCAGCAGAGCGCAGATACCAAATACTGTTCTTCTAGTGTAGCCGTAGTTA
GGCCACCACTTCAAGAACTCTGTAGCACCGCCTACATACCTCGCTCTGCTAATCCTGTTACCAGTGGCTG
CTGCCAGTGGCGATAAGTCGTGTCTTACCGGGTTGGACTCAAGACGATAGTTACCGGATAAGGCGCAGCG
GTCGGGCTGAACGGGGGGTTCGTGCACACAGCCCAGCTTGGAGCGAACGACCTACACCGAACTGAGATAC
CTACAGCGTGAGCTATGAGAAAGCGCCACGCTTCCCGAAGGGAGAAAGGCGGACAGGTATCCGGTAAGCG
GCAGGGTCGGAACAGGAGAGCGCACGAGGGAGCTTCCAGGGGGAAACGCCTGGTATCTTTATAGTCCTGT
CGGGTTTCGCCACCTCTGACTTGAGCGTCGATTTTTGTGATGCTCGTCAGGGGGGCGGAGCCTATGGAAA
AACGCCAGCAACGCGGCCTTTTTACGGTTCCTGGCCTTTTGCTGGCCTTTTGCTCACATGTTCTTTCCTG
CGTTATCCCCTGATTCTGTGGATAACCGTATTACCGCCTTTGAGTGAGCTGATACCGCTCGCCGCAGCCG
AACGACCGAGCGCAGCGAGTCAGTGAGCGAGGAAGCGGAAGAGCGCCCAATACGCAAACCGCCTCTCCCC
GCGCGTTGGCCGATTCATTAATGCAGCTGGCACGACAGGTTTCCCGACTGGAAAGCGGGCAGTGAGCGCA
ACGCAATTAATGTGAGTTAGCTCACTCATTAGGCACCCCAGGCTTTACACTTTATGCTTCCGGCTCGTAT
GTTGTGTGGAATTGTGAGCGGATAACAATTTCACACGAGCTATTTAGGTGACACTATAGAAGTGAAGCTT
GGTCTCAGGCTCCATGGTGAGCAAGGGCGAGGCAGTGATCAAGGAGTTCATGCGGTTCAAGGTGCACATG
GAGGGCTCCATGAACGGCCACGAGTTCGAGATCGAGGGCGAGGGCGAGGGCCGCCCCTACGAGGGCACCC
AGACCGCCAAGCTGAAGGTGACCAAGGGTGGCCCCCTGCCCTTCTCCTGGGACATCCTGTCCCCTCAGTT
CATGTACGGCTCCAGGGCCTTCACCAAGCACCCCGCCGACATCCCCGACTACTATAAGCAGTCCTTCCCC
GAGGGCTTCAAGTGGGAGCGCGTGATGAACTTCGAGGACGGCGGCGCCGTGACCGTGACCCAGGACACCT
CCCTGGAGGACGGCACCCTGATCTACAAGGTGAAGCTCCGCGGCACCAACTTCCCTCCTGACGGCCCCGT
AATGCAGAAGAAGACAATGGGCTGGGAAGCGTCCACCGAGCGGTTGTACCCCGAGGACGGCGTGCTGAAG
GGCGACATTAAGATGGCCCTGCGCCTGAAGGACGGCGGCCGCTACCTGGCGGACTTCAAGACCACCTACA
AGGCCAAGAAGCCCGTGCAGATGCCCGGCGCCTACAACGTCGACCGCAAGTTGGACATCACCTCCCACAA
CGAGGACTACACCGTGGTGGAACAGTACGAACGCTCCGAGGGCCGCCACTCCACCGGCGGCATGGACGAG
CTGTACAAGTCAGTGAGACCGAATTCTCGCCCTATAGTGAGTCGTATTACCTGGCCGTCGTTTTACAACG
TCGTGACTGGGAAAACCCTGGCGTTACCCAACTTAATCGCCTTGCAGCACATCCCCCTTTCGCCAGCTGG
CGTAATAGCGAAGAGGCCCGCACCGATCGCCCTTCCCAACAGTTGCGCAGCCTGAATGGCGAATGGCGCC
TGATGCGGTATTTTCTCCTTACGCATCTGTGCGGTATTTCACACCGCATATGGTGCACTCTCAGTACAAT
CTGCTCTGATGCCGCATAGTTAAGCCAGCCCCGACACCCGCCAACACCCGCTGACGCGCCCTGACGGGCT
TGTCTGCTCCCGGCATCCGCTTACAGACAAGCTGTGACCGTCTCCGGGAGCTGCATGTGTCAGAGGTTTT
CACCGTCATCACCGAAACGCGCGA
